>Addgene plasmid #211984 | pKLV2-U6gRNA5(RUNX1T1 g3)-PGKpuroBFP-W | addgene full sequence | sequence record 418008 | Addgene NGS Result
AGCCTTCTGATGTTTCTAACAGGCCAGGATTAACTGCGAATCGTTCTAGCTCCCTGCTTGCCCATACTAT
ATGTTTTAATTTATATTTTTTCTTTCCCCCTGGCCTTAACCGAATTTTTTCCCATCGCGATCTAATTCTC
CCCCGCTTAATACTGACGCTCTCGCACCCATCTCTCTCCTTCTAGCCTCCGCTAGTCAAAATTTTTGGCG
TACTCACCAGTCGCCGCCCCTCGCCTCTTGCCGTGCGCGCTTCAGCAAGCCGAGTCCTGCGTCGAGAGAG
CTCCTCTGGTTTCCCTTTCGCTTTCAAGTCCCTGTTCGGGCGCCACTGCTAGAGATTTTCCACACTGACT
AAAAGGGTCTGAGGGATCTCTAGTTACCAGAGTCACACAACAGACGGGCACACACTACTTGAAGCACTCA
AGGCAAGCTTTATTGAGGCTTAAGCAGTGGGTTCCCTAGTTAGCCAGAGAGCTCCCAGGCTCAGATCTGG
TCTAACCAGAGAGACCCAGTACAGGCAAAACGCGCTGCTTATATAGACCTCCCACCGTACACGCCTACCG
CCCATTTGCGTCAATGGGGCGGAGTTGTTACGACATTTTGGAAAGTCCCGTTGATTTTGGTGCCAAAACA
AACTCCCATTGACGTCAATGGGGTGGAGACTTGGAAATCCCCGTGAGTCAAACCGCTATCCACGCCCATT
GATGTACTGCCAAAACCGCATCACCATGGTAATAGCGATGACTAATACGTAGATGTACTGCCAAGTAGGA
AAGTCCCATAAGGTCATGTACTGGGCATAATGCCAGGCGGGCCATTTACCGTCATTGACGTCAATAGGGG
GCGTACTTGGCATATGATACACTTGATGTACTGCCAAGTGGGCAGTTTACCGTAAATACTCCACCCATTG
ACGTCAATGGAAAGTCCCTATTGGCGTTACTATGGGAACATACGTCATTATTGACGTCAATGGGCGGGGG
TCGTTGGGCGGTCAGCCAGGCGGGCCATTTACCGTAAGTTATGTACTAGTCAATTCGCCCTATAGTGAGT
CGTATTACGCGCGCTCACTGGCCGTCGTTTTACAACGTCGTGACTGGGAAAACCCTGGCGTTACCCAACT
TAATCGCCTTGCAGCACATCCCCCTTTCGCCAGCTGGCGTAATAGCGAAGAGGCCCGCACCGATCGCCCT
TCCCAACAGTTGCGCAGCCTGAATGGCGAATGGG
[124 nt withheld, positions 1225-1348]
C
[91 nt withheld, positions 1350-1440]
A
[49 nt withheld, positions 1442-1490]
CCTTTGACGTTGGAGTCCACGTTCTTT
[37 nt withheld, positions 1518-1554]
ACCCTATCTCGGTCTATTCTTTTGATTTATAAGGGATTTTGCCGATTTCGGCCTATTGGTTAAAAAATGA
GCTGATTTAACAAAAATTTAACGCGAATTTTAACAAAATATTAACGCTTACAATTTAGGTGGCACTTTTC
GGGGAAATGTGCGCGGAACCCCTATTTGTTTATTTTTCTAAATACATTCAAATATGTATCCGCTCATGAG
ACAATAACCCTGATAAATGCTTCAATAATATTGAAAAAGGAAGAGTATGAGTATTCAACATTTCCGTGTC
GCCCTTATTCCCTTTTTTGCGGCATTTTGCCTTCCTGTTTTTGCTCACCCAGAAACGCTGGTGAAAGTAA
AAGATGCTGAAGATCAGTTGGGTGCACGAGTGGGTTACATCGAACTGGATCTCAACAGCGGTAAGATCCT
TGAGAGTTTTCGCCCCGAAGAACGTTTTCCAATGATGAGCACTTTTAAAGTTCTGCTATGTGGCGCGGTA
TTATCCCGTATTGACGCCGGGCAAGAGCAACTCGGTCGCCGCATACACTATTCTCAGAATGACTTGGTTG
AGTACTCACCAGTCACAGAAAAGCATCTTACGGATGGCATGACAGTAAGAGAATTATGCAGTGCTGCCAT
AACCATGAGTGATAACACTGCGGCCAACTTACTTCTGACAACGATCGGAGGACCGAAGGAGCTAACCGCT
TTTTTGCACAACATGGGGGATCATGTAACTCGCCTTGATCGTTGGGAACCGGAGCTGAATGAAGCCATAC
CAAACGACGAGCGTGACACCACGATGCCTGTAGCAATGGCAACAACGTTGCGCAAACTATTAACTGGCGA
ACTACTTACTCTAGCTTCCCGGCAACAATTAATAGACTGGATGGAGGCGGATAAAGTTGCAGGACCACTT
CTGCGCTCGGCCCTTCCGGCTGGCTGGTTTATTGCTGATAAATCTGGAGCCGGTGAGCGTGGGTCTCGCG
GTATCATTGCAGCACTGGGGCCAGATGGTAAGCCCTCCCGTATCGTAGTTATCTACACGACGGGGAGTCA
GGCAACTATGGATGAACGAAATAGACAGATCGCTGAGATAGGTGCCTCACTGATTAAGCATTGGTAACTG
TCAGACCAAGTTTACTCATATATACTTTAGATTGATTTAAAACTTCATTTTTAATTTAAAAGGATCTAGG
TGAAGATCCTTTTTGATAATCTCATGACCAAAATCCCTTAACGTGAGTTTTCGTTCCACTGAGCGTCAGA
CCCCGTAGAAAAGATCAAAGGATCTTCTTGAGATCCTTTTTTTCTGCGCGTAATCTGCTGCTTGCAAACA
AAAAAACCACCGCTACCAGCGGTGGTTTGTTTGCCGGATCAAGAGCTACCAACTCTTTTTCCGAAGGTAA
CTGGCTTCAGCAGAGCGCAGATACCAAATACTGTTCTTCTAGTGTAGCCGTAGTTAGGCCACCACTTCAA
GAACTCTGTAGCACCGCCTACATACCTCGCTCTGCTAATCCTGTTACCAGTGGCTGCTGCCAGTGGCGAT
AAGTCGTGTCTTACCGGGTTGGACTCAAGACGATAGTTACCGGATAAGGCGCAGCGGTCGGGCTGAACGG
GGGGTTCGTGCACACAGCCCAGCTTGGAGCGAACGACCTACACCGAACTGAGATACCTACAGCGTGAGCT
ATGAGAAAGCGCCACGCTTCCCGAAGGGAGAAAGGCGGACAGGTATCCGGTAAGCGGCAGGGTCGGAACA
GGAGAGCGCACGAGGGAGCTTCCAGGGGGAAACGCCTGGTATCTTTATAGTCCTGTCGGGTTTCGCCACC
TCTGACTTGAGCGTCGATTTTTGTGATGCTCGTCAGGGGGGCGGAGCCTATGGAAAAACGCCAGCAACGC
GGCCTTTTTACGGTTCCTGGCCTTTTGCTGGCCTTTTGCTCACATGTTCTTTCCTGCGTTATCCCCTGAT
TCTGTGGATAACCGTATTACCGCCTTTGAGTGAGCTGATACCGCTCGCCGCAGCCGAACGACCGAGCGCA
GCGAGTCAGTGAGCGAGGAAGCGGAAGAGCGCCCAATACGCAAACCGCCTCTCCCCGCGCGTTGGCCGAT
TCATTAATGCAGCTGGCACGACAGGTTTCCCGACTGGAAAGCGGGCAGTGAGCGCAACGCAATTAATGTG
AGTTAGCTCACTCATTAGGCACCCCAGGCTTTACACTTTATGCTCCCGGCTCGTATGTTGTGTGGAATTG
TGAGCGGATAACAATTTCACACAGGAAACAGCTATGACCATGATTACGCCAAGCGCGCAATTAACCCTCA
CTAAAGGGAACAAAAGCTTAATTAACGGCCGCCCATAGAGCCCACCGCATCCCCAGCATGCCTGCTATTG
ACTTCCCAATCCTCCCCCTTGCTGTCCTGCCCCACCCCACCCCCCAGAATAGAATGACACCTACTCAGAC
AATGCGATGCAATTTCCTCATTTTATTAGGAAAGGACAGTGGGAGTGGCACCTTCCAGGGTCAAGGAAGG
CACGGGGGAGGGGCAAACAACAGATGGCTGGCAACTAGAAGGCACAGTCGAGGCTGATCAGCGGGTTTAA
ACTGCTAGAGATTTTCCACACTGACTAAAAGGGTCTGAGGGATCTCTAGTTACCAGAGTCACACAACAGA
CGGGCACACACTACTTGAAGCACTCAAGGCAAGCTTTATTGAGGCTTAAGCAGTGGGTTCCCTAGTTAGC
CAGAGAGCTCCCAGGCTCAGATCTGGTCTAACCAGAGAGACTCTGGTCTAACCAGAGAGACCCAGTACAG
GCAAAAAGCAGATCTTGACTTCTTTGGGAGTGAATTAGCCCTTCCAGTCCCCCCTTTTCTTTTAAAAAGT
GGCTAAGATCTACAGCTGCCTTGTAAGTCATTGGTCTTAAAGGTACCTGCGGGGAGGCGGCCCAAAGGGA
GATCCGACTCGTCTGAGGGCGAAGGCGTAGACGCGGAAGAGGCCGCAGAGCCGGCAGCAGGCCGCGGGAA
GGAAGGTCCGCTGGATTGAGGGCCGAAGGGACGTAGCAGAAGGACGTCCCGCGCAGAATCCAGGTGGCAA
CACAGGCGAGCAGCCAAGGAAAGGACGATGATTTCCCCGACAACACCACGGAATTGTCAGTGCCCAACAG
CCGAGCCCCTGTCCAGCAGCGGGCAAGGCAGGCGGCGATGAGTTCCGCCGTGGCAATAGGGAGGGGGAAA
GCGAAAGTCCCGGAAAGGAGCTGACAGGTGGTGGCAATGCCCCAACCAGTGGGGGTTGCGTCAGCAAACA
CAGTGCACACCACGCCACGTTGCCTGACAACGGGCCACAACTCCTCATAAAGAGACAGCAACCAGGATTT
ATACAAGGAGGAGAAAATGAAAGCCATACGGGAAGCAATAGCATGATACAAAGGCATTAAAGCAGCGTAT
CCACATAGCGTAAAAGGAGCAACATAGTTAAGAATACCAGTCAATCTTTCACAAATTTTGTAATCCAGAG
GTTGAGCGGCCGCTCAATTAAGCTTGTGCCCCAGTTTGCTAGGGAGGTCGCAGTATCTGGCCACTGCCAC
CTCGTGCTGCTCGACGTAGGTCTCGTTGTTGGCCTCCTTGATTCTTTCCAGTCTGTAGTCCACATAGTAG
ACGCCAGGCATCTTGAGGTTCTTAGCGGGTTTCTTGGATCTATATGTGGTCTTGATGTTTGCGATCAGAT
GGCTCCCGCCCACGAGCTTCAGGGCCATGTCGTTTCTGCCTTCCAGGCCGCCGTCAGCGGGGTACAGCGT
CTCGGTGAAGGCCTCCCAGCCGAGTGTTTTCTTCTGCATCACAGGGCCGTTGGATGTGAAGTTCACCCCT
CTGATCTTGACGTTGTAGATGAGGCAGCCGTCCTGGAGGCTGGTGTCCTGGGTAGCGGTCAGCACGCCCC
CGTCCTCGTATGTGGTGACTCTCTCCCATGTGAAGCCCTCAGGGAAGGACTGCTTGAAGAAGTCGGGGAT
GCCCTGGGTGTGGTTGATGAAGGTCTTGCTGCCGTAGAGGAAGCTAGTAGCCAGGATGTCGAAGGCGAAG
GGGAGAGGGCCGCCCTCGACCACCTTGATTCTCATGGTCTGGGTGCCCTCGTAGGGCTTGCCTTCGCCCT
CGGATGTGCACTTGAAGTGATGGTTGTCCACGGTGCCCTCCATGTACAGCTTCATGTGCATGTTCTCCTT
AATCAGCTCGCTCATTGGGCCAGGATTCTCCTCCACGTCACCGCATGTTAGGAGACTTCCTCTGCCCTCT
CCTCCGGACCCGCCGCCGGCACCGGGCTTGCGGGTCATGCACCAGGTGCGCGGTCCTTCGGGCACCTCGA
CGTCGGCGGTGACGGTGAAGCCGAGCCGCTCGTAGAAGGGGAGGTTGCGGGGCGCGGAGGTCTCCAGGAA
GGCGGGCACCCCGGCGCGCTCGGCCGCCTCCACTCCGGGGAGCACGACGGCGCTGCCCAGACCCTTGCCC
TGGTGGTCGGGCGAGACGCCGACGGTGGCCAGGAACCACGCGGGCTCCTTGGGCCGGTGCGGCGCCAGGA
GGCCTTCCATCTGTTGCTGCGCGGCCAGCCGGGAACCGCTCAACTCGGCCATGCGCGGGCCGATCTCGGC
GAACACCGCCCCCGCTTCGACGCTCTCCGGCGTGGTCCAGACCGCCACCGCGGCGCCGTCGTCCGCGACC
CACACCTTGCCGATGTCGAGCCCGACGCGCGTGAGGAAGAGTTCTTGCAGCTCGGTGACCCGCTCGATGT
GGCGGTCCGGATCGACGGTGTGGCGCGTGGCGGGGTAGTCGGCGAACGCGGCGGCGAGGGTGCGTACGGC
CCTGGGGACGTCGTCGCGGGTGGCGAGGCGCACCGTGGGCTTGTACTCGGTCATGGTAAGCTTCAGCTGC
TCGAGATCTAGATGGATGCAGGTCGAAAGGCCCGGAGATGAGGAAGAGGAGAACAGCGCGGCAGACGTGC
GCTTTTGAAGCGTGCAGAATGCCGGGCCTCCGGAGGACCTTCGGGCGCCCGCCCCGCCCCTGAGCCCGCC
CCTGAGCCCGCCCCCGGACCCACCCCTTCCCAGCCTCTGAGCCCAGAAAGCGAAGGAGCAAAGCTGCTAT
TGGCCGCTGCCCCAAAGGCCTACCCGCTTCCATTGCTCAGCGGTGCTGTCCATCTGCACGAGACTAGTGA
GACGTGCTACTTCCATTTGTCACGTCCTGCACGACGCGAGCTGCGGGGCGGGGGGGAACTTCCTGACTAG
GGGAGGAGTAGAAGGTGGCGCGAAGGGGCCACCAAAGAACGGAGCCGGTTGGCGCCTACCGGTGGATGTG
GAATGTGTGCGAGGCCAGAGGCCACTTGTGTAGCGCCAAGTGCCCAGCGGGGCTGCTAAAGCGCATGCTC
CAGACTGCCTTGGGAAAAGCGCCTCCCCTACCCGGTAGAATTGGATCCAAAAAAAGCACCGACTCGGTGC
CACTTTTTCAAGTTGATAACGGACTAGCCTTATTTAAACTTGCTATGCTGTTTCCAGCATAGCTCTTAAA
CAGAACGAGGGTGCGAACTCCGGTGTTTCGTCCTTTCCACAAGATATATAAAGCCAAGAAATCGAAATAC
TTTCAAGTTACGGTAAGCATATGATAGTCCATTTTAAAACATAATTTTAAAACTGCAAACTACCCAAGAA
ATTATTACTTTCTACGTCACGTATTTTGTACTAATATCTTTGTGTTTACAGTCAAATTAATTCTAATTAT
CTCTCTAACAGCCTTGTATCGTATATGCAAATATGAAGGAATCATGGGAAATAGGCCCTCTTCCTGCCCG
ACCTTGGACGCGTAGGGCCCGGTACTAACCAAACTGGATCTCTGCTGTCCCTGTAATAAACCCGAAAATT
TTGAATTTTTGTAATTTGTTTTTGTAATTCTTTAGTTTGTATGTCTGTTGCTATTATGTCTACTATTCTT
TCCCCTGCACTGTACCCCCCAATCCCCCCTTTTCTTTTAAAATTGTGGATGAATACTGCCATTTGTCTGC
AGAATTGGCGCACGCAGTGCCGATCCGTTCACTAATCGAATGGATCTGTCTCTGTCTCTCTCTCCACCTT
CTTCTTCTATTCCTTCGGGCCTGTCGGGTCCCCTCGGGGTTGGGAGGTGGGTCTGAAACGATAATGGTGA
ATATCCCTGCCTAACTCTATTCACTATAGAAAGTACAGCAAAAACTATTCTTAAACCTACCAAGCCTCCT
ACTATCATTATGAATAATTTTATATACCACAGCCAATTTGTTATGTTAAACCAATTCCACAAACTTGCCC
ATTTATCTAATTCCAATAATTCTTGTTCATTCTTTTCTTGCTGGTTTTGCGATTCTTCAATTAAGGAGTG
TATTAAGCTTGTGTAATTGTTAATTTCTCTGTCCCACTCCATCCAGGTCGTGTGATTCCAAATCTGTTCC
AGAGATTTATTACTCCAACTAGCATTCCAAGGCACAGCAGTGGTGCAAATGAGTTTTCCAGAGCAACCCC
AAATCCCCAGGAGCTGTTGATCCTTTAGGTATCTTTCCACAGCCAGGATTCTTGCCTGGAGCTGCTTGAT
GCCCCAGACTGTGAGTTGCAACAGATGCTGTTGCGCCTCAATAGCCCTCAGCAAATTGTTCTGCTGCTGC
ACTATACCAGACAATAATTGTCTGGCCTGTACCGTCAGCGTCATTGACGCTGCGCCCATAGTGCTTCCTG
CTGCTCCCAAGAACCCAAGGAACAAAGCTCCTATTCCCACTGCTCTTTTTTCTCTCTGCACCACTCTTCT
CTTTGCCTTGGTGGGTGCTACTCCTAATGGTTCAATTTTTACTACTTTATATTTATATAATTCACTTCTC
CAATTGTCCCTCATATCTCCTCCTCCAGGTCTGAAGATCAGCGCGGCCGGCCGCTTGCTGTGCGGTGGTC
TTACTTTTGTTTTGCTCTTCCTCTATCTTGTCTAAAGCTTCCTTGGTGTCTTTTATCTCTATCCTTTGAT
GCACACAATAGAGGGTTGCTACTGTATTATATAATGATCTAAGTTCTTCTGATCCTGTCTGAAGGGATGG
TTGTAGCTGTCCCAGTATTTGTCTAC
Features (pLannotate 1.2.2; 28 found; start..end, strand, type, name):
    155..280     -  misc_feature   HIV-1 Ψ: packaging signal of human immunodeficiency virus type 1
    327..507     -  LTR            5' LTR (truncated): truncated 5' long terminal repeat (LTR) from HIV-1
    525..724     -  promoter       CMV promoter: human cytomegalovirus (CMV) immediate early promoter
    725..1025    -  enhancer       CMV enhancer: human cytomegalovirus immediate early enhancer
   1039..1057    -  promoter       T7 promoter: promoter for bacteriophage T7 RNA polymerase
   1065..1220    +  CDS            lacZα (fragment): LacZα fragment of β-galactosidase; lacZ fragment
   1225..1653    +  rep_origin     f1 ori (sequence partly withheld): f1 bacteriophage origin of replication; arrow indicates direction of (+) strand synthesis
   1706..1810    +  promoter       AmpR promoter: bla
   1811..2671    +  CDS            AmpR: β-lactamase; bla; confers resistance to ampicillin, carbenicillin, and related antibiotics
   2842..3430    +  rep_origin     ori: high-copy-number ColE1/pMB1/pBR322/pUC origin of replication
   3613..3705    +  CDS            lacI (fragment): lac repressor; lacI; The lac repressor binds to the lac operator to inhibit transcription in E. coli. This inhibition can be relieved by adding lactose or isopropyl-β-D-thiogalactopyranoside (IPTG).
   3718..3739    +  protein_bind   CAP binding site: CAP binding activates transcription in the presence of cAMP. E. coli catabolite activator protein
   3754..3784    +  promoter       lac promoter: promoter for the E. coli lac operon
   3792..3808    +  protein_bind   lac operator: The lac repressor binds to the lac operator to inhibit transcription in E. coli. This inhibition can be relieved by adding lactose or isopropyl-β-D-thiogalactopyranoside (IPTG). lac repressor encoded by lacI
   3853..3871    +  promoter       T3 promoter: promoter for bacteriophage T3 RNA polymerase
   4010..4121    -  polyA_signal   bGH poly(A) signal: bovine growth hormone polyadenylation signal
   4147..4325    -  LTR            5' LTR (truncated): truncated 5' long terminal repeat (LTR) from HIV-1
   4333..4479    -  CDS            nef (fragment): NEF_HV1LA - Experimental evidence at protein level: Swiss-Prot protein existence level 1. Extracellular Nef protein targets CD4(+) T-lymphocytes for apoptosis by interacting with CXCR4 surface receptors. From Human immunodeficiency virus type 1 group M subtype B (isolate Lai) (HIV-1).
   4473..5059    -  misc_feature   WPRE: woodchuck hepatitis virus posttranscriptional regulatory element
   5071..5769    -  CDS            TagBFP: TagBFP is a basic (constitutively fluorescent) blue fluorescent protein published in 2008, derived from Entacmaea quadricolor. It is reported to be a very rapidly-maturing monomer with very low acid sensitivity.
   5842..6438    -  CDS            PuroR (fragment): puromycin N-acetyltransferase; pac from Streptomyces; confers resistance to puromycin
   6478..6977    -  promoter       PGK promoter: mouse phosphoglycerate kinase 1 promoter
   7000..7067    -  misc_RNA       tracrRNA (fragment): trans-activating CRISPR RNA for the Streptococcus pyogenes CRISPR/Cas9 system
   7114..7354    -  promoter       U6 promoter: RNA polymerase III promoter for human U6 snRNA
   7429..7546    -  misc_feature   cPPT/CTS: central polypurine tract and central termination sequence of HIV-1
   7596..7696    -  CDS            Rev (fragment): human immunodeficiency virus 1 (HIV-1) Rev protein; rev; enhances nuclear export of unspliced and incompletely spliced viral mRNAs
   8073..8306    -  misc_feature   RRE: The Rev response element (RRE) of HIV-1 allows for Rev-dependent mRNA export from the nucleus to the cytoplasm.
   8483..171     -  CDS            HIV-1 gag (fragment) (across the origin): gag protein from human immunodeficiency virus 1; gag
