[The description below was written by a language model from this plasmid's Addgene catalogue record and pLannotate feature annotations shown in this document.]
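Description:
pKLV2-U6gRNA5(RUNX1T1 g3)-PGKpuroBFP-W is an 8,650 bp lentiviral CRISPR guide-expression plasmid built on the pKLV2-U6gRNA5(BbsI)-PGKpuroBFP-W backbone. It is propagated in E. coli as a high-copy plasmid through a ColE1/pUC-type origin with ampicillin selection (AmpR). The bacterial portion also retains an f1 origin, lacZα and lac regulatory remnants, and T7 and T3 promoters from the parental cloning vector.

The lentiviral transfer cassette begins with a CMV enhancer/promoter fused to a truncated HIV-1 5' LTR, which drives production of the viral genomic RNA in packaging cells. This is followed by the Ψ packaging signal with a gag fragment, the RRE for Rev-dependent nuclear export, and the cPPT/CTS. The cassette ends with a WPRE to enhance transcript expression, a second truncated LTR at the 3' end and a bGH polyadenylation signal.

Between these elements, a human U6 RNA polymerase III promoter transcribes a single guide RNA. It consists of a spacer targeting human RUNX1T1 (also known as ETO or MTG8; guide 3 by name) joined to a Streptococcus pyogenes Cas9 scaffold. The spacer was inserted at BbsI sites that were destroyed during cloning. Downstream, a mouse PGK promoter drives puromycin N-acetyltransferase and TagBFP, allowing transduced mammalian cells to be drug-selected and tracked by blue fluorescence. The annotation does not identify the linker between these two coding sequences.

No Cas9 is encoded, so the nuclease must be supplied separately. The plasmid is intended for RUNX1T1 perturbation, and the associated publication used CRISPR perturbations with time-series single-cell RNA-seq to infer gene regulatory networks.
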