Addgene plasmid #211984: pKLV2-U6gRNA5(RUNX1T1 g3)-PGKpuroBFP-W
Purpose: Express gRNA against RUNX1T1 with puro and BFP
Depositing lab: Kosuke Yusa. Depositing organization: Kyoto University, Institute for Life and Medical Sciences. Publication: RENGE infers gene regulatory networks using time-series single-cell RNA-seq data with CRISPR perturbations. Ishikawa M, Sugino S, Masuda Y, Tarumoto Y, Seto Y, Taniyama N, Wagai F, Yamauchi Y, Kojima Y, Kiryu H, Yusa K, Eiraku M, Mochizuki A. Commun Biol. 2023 Dec 28;6(1):1290. doi: 10.1038/s42003-023-05594-4. PubMed 38155269.
Backbone
  Vector backbone: pKLV2-U6gRNA5(BbsI)-PGKpuroBFP-W
  Backbone size w/o insert (bp): 8630
  Total vector size (bp): 8650
  Vector type: Mammalian Expression, Lentiviral, CRISPR
  Selectable markers: Puromycin
Growth in bacteria
  Bacterial resistance: Ampicillin, 100 μg/mL
  Growth temperature: 37°C
  Growth strain: NEB Stable
  Copy number: High Copy
Gene/Insert
  Gene/Insert name: sgRNA targeting RUNX1T1
  gRNA/shRNA sequence: GAGTTCGCACCCTCGTTCT
  Species: H. sapiens (human)
  GenBank ID: NM_004349
  Entrez Gene: RUNX1T1 (a.k.a. AML1-MTG8, AML1T1, CBFA2T1, CDR, ETO, MTG8, ZMYND2)
  Promoter: Human U6 promoter
  Cloning method: Restriction Enzyme; 5′ cloning site BbsI (destroyed during cloning); 3′ cloning site BbsI (destroyed during cloning)
  Sequencing primers: 5′ AGATAATTAGAATTAATTTGACTG
Terms and licenses: Academic/Nonprofit Terms; Industry Terms: Not Available to Industry
How to cite: pKLV2-U6gRNA5(RUNX1T1 g3)-PGKpuroBFP-W was a gift from Kosuke Yusa (Addgene plasmid # 211984 ; http://n2t.net/addgene:211984 ; RRID:Addgene_211984)
